>Addgene plasmid #117554 | pEPOR1CB0018 | addgene full sequence | sequence record 228153 | Addgene NGS Result
TCTGTGAAGACAAACTAGAATTCGAGCTCGGAGCATCTTCATTCTTAAGATATGAAGATAATCTTCAAAA
GGCCCCTGGGAATCTGAAAGAAGAGAAGCAGGCCCATTTATATGGGAAAGAACAATAGTATTTCTTATAT
AGGCCCATTTAAGTTGAAAACAATCTTCAAAAGTCCCACATCGCTTAGATAAGAAAACGAAGCTGAGTTT
ATATACAGCTAGAGTCGAAGTAGTGATTGCTGTTAATTTGAGAGTCCAGTTTTAGAGCTAGAAATAGCAA
GTTAAAATAAGGCTAGTCCGTTATCAACTTGAAAAAGTGGCACCGAGTCGGTGCTTTTTTTCTAGACCCA
GCTTTCTTGTACAAAGTTGGCATTACGCTTTACTTGTCTTCTGCACGAAGTGGTTTAAACTATCAGTGTT
TGACAGGATATATTGGCGGGTAAACCTAAGAGAAAAGAGCGTTTATTAGAATAATCGGATATTTAAAAGG
GCGTGAAAAGGTTTATCCGTTCGTCCATTTGTATGTGCATGCCAACCACAGGGTTCCCCAGATCAGGCGC
TGGCTGCTGAACCCCCAGCCGGAACTGACCCCACAAGGCCCTAGCGTTTGCAATGCACCAGGTCATCATT
GACCCAGGCGTGTTCCACCAGGCCGCTGCCTCGCAACTCTTCGCAGGCTTCGCCGACCTGCTCGCGCCAC
TTCTTCACGCGGGTGGAATCCGATCCGCACATGAGGCGGAAGGTTTCCAGCTTGAGCGGGTACGGCTCCC
GGTGCGAGCTGAAATAGTCGAACATCCGTCGGGCCGTCGGCGACAGCTTGCGGTACTTCTCCCATATGAA
TTTCGTGTAGTGGTCGCCAGCAAACAGCACGACGATTTCCTCGTCGATCAGGACCTGGCAACGGGACGTT
TTCTTGCCACGGTCCAGGACGCGGAAGCGGTGCAGCAGCGACACCGATTCCAGGTGCCCAACGCGGTCGG
ACGTGAAGCCCATCGCCGTCGCCTGTAGGCGCGACAGGCATTCCTCGGCCTTCGTGTAATACCGGCCATT
GATCGACCAGCCCAGGTCCTGGCAAAGCTCGTAGAACGTGAAGGTGATCGGCTCGCCGATAGGGGTGCGC
TTCGCGTACTCCAACACCTGCTGCCACACCAGTTCGTCATCGTCGGCCCGCAGCTCGACGCCGGTGTAGG
TGATCTTCACGTCCTTGTTGACGTGGAAAATGACCTTGTTTTGCAGCGCCTCGCGCGGGATTTTCTTGTT
GCGCGTGGTGAACAGGGCAGAGCGGGCCGTGTCGTTTGGCATCGCTCGCATCGTGTCCGGCCACGGCGCA
ATATCGAACAAGGAAAGCTGCATTTCCTTGATCTGCTGCTTCGTGTGTTTCAGCAACGCGGCCTGCTTGG
CCTCGCTGACCTGTTTTGCCAGGTCCTCGCCGGCGGTTTTTCGCTTCTTGGTCGTCATAGTTCCTCGCGT
GTCGATGGTCATCGACTTCGCCAAACCTGCCGCCTCCTGTTCAAGACGACGCGAACGCTCCACGGCGGCC
GATGGCGCGGGCAGGGCAGGGGGAGCCAGTTGCACGCTGTCGCGCTCGATCTTGGCCGTAGCTTGCTGGA
CCATCGAGCCGACGGACTGGAAGGTTTCGCGGGGCGCACGCATGACGGTGCGGCTTGCGATGGTTTCGGC
ATCCTCGGCGGAAAACCCCGCGTCGATCAGTTCTTGCCTGTATGCCTTCCGGTCAAACGTCCGATTCATT
CACCCTCCTTGCGGGATTGCCCCGACTCACGCCGGGGCAATGTGCCCTTATTCCTGATTTGACCCGCCTG
GTGCCTTGGTGTCCAGATAATCCACCTTATCGGCAATGAAGTCGGTCCCGTAGACCGTCTGGCCGTCCTT
CTCGTACTTGGTATTCCGAATCTTGCCCTGCACGAATACCAGCGACCCCTTGCCCAAATACTTGCCGTGG
GCCTCGGCCTGAGAGCCAAAACACTTGATGCGGAAGAAGTCGGTGCGCTCCTGCTTGTCGCCGGCATCGT
TGCGCCACATCTAGGATCTGCCAGGAACCGTAAAAAGGCCGCGTTGCTGGCGTTTTTCCATAGGCTCCGC
CCCCCTGACGAGCATCACAAAAATCGACGCTCAAGTCAGAGGTGGCGAAACCCGACAGGACTATAAAGAT
ACCAGGCGTTTCCCCCTGGAAGCTCCCTCGTGCGCTCTCCTGTTCCGACCCTGCCGCTTACCGGATACCT
GTCCGCCTTTCTCCCTTCGGGAAGCGTGGCGCTTTCTCATAGCTCACGCTGTAGGTATCTCAGTTCGGTG
TAGGTCGTTCGCTCCAAGCTGGGCTGTGTGCACGAACCCCCCGTTCAGCCCGACCGCTGCGCCTTATCCG
GTAACTATCGTCTTGAGTCCAACCCGGTAAGACACGACTTATCGCCACTGGCAGCAGCCACTGGTAACAG
GATTAGCAGAGCGAGGTATGTAGGCGGTGCTACAGAGTTCTTGAAGTGGTGGCCTAACTACGGCTACACT
AGAAGAACAGTATTTGGTATCTGCGCTCTGCTGAAGCCAGTTACCTTCGGAAAAAGAGTTGGTAGCTCTT
GATCCGGCAAACAAACCACCGCTGGTAGCGGTGGTTTTTTTGTTTGCAAGCAGCAGATTACGCGCAGAAA
AAAAGGATCTCAAGAAGATCCTTTGATCTTTTCTACGGGGTCTGACGCTCAGTGGAACGAAAACTCACGT
TAAGGGATTTTGGTCATGAGATTATCAAAAAGGATCTTCACCTAGATCCTTTTAAATTAAAAATGAAGTT
TTAAATCAATCTAAAGTATATATGAGTAAACTTGGTCTGACAGTTACCAATGCTTAATCAGTGAGGCACC
TATCTCAGCGATCTGTCTATTTCGTTCATCCATAGTTGCCTGACTCCCCGTCGTGTAGATAACTACGATA
CGGGAGGGCTTACCATCTGGCCCCAGTGCTGCAATGATACCGCGAGAACCACGCTCACCGGCTCCAGATT
TATCAGCAATAAACCAGCCAGCCGGAAGGGCCGAGCGCAGAAGTGGTCCTGCAACTTTATCCGCCTCCAT
CCAGTCTATTAATTGTTGCCGGGAAGCTAGAGTAAGTAGTTCGCCAGTTAATAGTTTGCGCAACGTTGTT
GCCATTGCTACAGGCATCGTGGTGTCACGCTCGTCGTTTGGTATGGCTTCATTCAGCTCCGGTTCCCAAC
GATCAAGGCGAGTTACATGATCCCCCATGTTGTGCAAAAAAGCGGTTAGCTCCTTCGGTCCTCCGATCGT
TGTCAGAAGTAAGTTGGCCGCAGTGTTATCACTCATGGTTATGGCAGCACTGCATAATTCTCTTACTGTC
ATGCCATCCGTAAGATGCTTTTCTGTGACTGGTGAGTACTCAACCAAGTCATTCTGAGAATAGTGTATGC
GGCGACCGAGTTGCTCTTGCCCGGCGTCAATACGGGATAATACCGCGCCACATAGCAGAACTTTAAAAGT
GCTCATCATTGGAAAACGTTCTTCGGGGCGAAAACTCTCAAGGATCTTACCGCTGTTGAGATCCAGTTCG
ATGTAACCCACTCGTGCACCCAACTGATCTTCAGCATCTTTTACTTTCACCAGCGTTTCTGGGTGAGCAA
AAACAGGAAGGCAAAATGCCGCAAAAAAGGGAATAAGGGCGACACGGAAATGTTGAATACTCATACTCTT
CCTTTTTCAATATTATTGAAGCATTTATCAAGGTTATTGTCTCATGAGCGGATACATATTTGAATGTATT
TAGAAAAATAAACAAATAGGGGTTCCGCGCACGAATTGGCCAGCGCTGCCATTTTTGGGGTGAGGCCGTT
CGCGGCCGAGGGGCGCAGCCCCTGGGGGGATGGGAGGCCCGCGTTAGCGGGCCGGGAGGGTTCGAGAAGG
GGGGGCACCCCCCTTCGGCGTGCGCGGTCACGCGCACAGGGCGCAGCCCTGGTTAAAAACAAGGTTTATA
AATATTGGTTTAAAAGCAGGTTAAAAGACAGGTTAGCGGTGGCCGAAAAACGGGCGGAAACCCTTGCAAA
TGCTGGATTTTCTGCCTGTGGACAGCCCCTCAAATGTCAATAGGTGCGCCCCTCATCTGTCAGCACTCTG
CCCCTCAAGTGTCAAGGATCGCGCCCCTCATCTGTCAGTAGTCGCGCCCCTCAAGTGTCAATACCGCAGG
GCACTTATCCCCAGGCTTGTCCACATCATCTGTGGGAAACTCGCGTAAAATCAGGCGTTTTCGCCGATTT
GCGAGGCTGGCCAGCTCCACGTCGCCGGCCGAAATCGAGCCTGCCCCTCATCTGTCAACGCCGCGCCGGG
TGAGTCGGCCCCTCAAGTGTCAACGTCCGCCCCTCATCTGTCAGTGAGGGCCAAGTTTTCCGCGAGGTAT
CCACAACGCCGGCGGCCGCGGTGTCTCGCACACGGCTTCGACGGCGTTTCTGGCGCGTTTGCAGGGCCAT
AGACGGCCGCCAGCCCAGCGGCGAGGGCAACCAGCCCGGTGAGCGTCGCAAAGGAGATCCTGATCTGACT
GATGGGCTGCCTGTATCGAGTGGTGATTTTGTGCCGAGCTGCCGGTCGGGGAGCTGTTGGCTGGCTGGTG
GCAGGATATATTGTGGTGTAAACAAATTGACGCTTAGACAACTTAATAACACATTGCGGACGTTTTTAAT
GTACTGGGGTGGATGCAGTGGGCCCCAC
Features (pLannotate 1.2.2; 11 found; start..end, strand, type, name):
    167..183     +  promoter       AtU6 promoter (fragment): consensus promoter from the three Arabidopsis U6 snRNA genes (Waibel and Filipowicz, 1990; Nekrasov et al., 2013)
    259..334     +  misc_RNA       gRNA scaffold: guide RNA scaffold for the Streptococcus pyogenes CRISPR/Cas9 system
    346..367     -  protein_bind   attB2 (fragment): mutant version of attB; recombination site for the Gateway® BP reaction BP Clonase™
    421..445     +  misc_feature   RB T-DNA repeat: right border repeat from nopaline C58 T-DNA
    557..577     -  CDS            TetR (fragment): tetracycline resistance regulatory protein; tetR
    604..1749    -  CDS            trfA: TRFA_ECOLX - Experimental evidence at protein level: Swiss-Prot protein existence level 1. Also involved in plasmid copy number control, promoting intermolecular coupling of protein bound iterons at oriV, which inhibits replication initiation. From Escherichia coli.
   2085..2673    -  rep_origin     ori: high-copy-number ColE1/pMB1/pBR322/pUC origin of replication
   2844..3704    -  CDS            AmpR: β-lactamase; bla; confers resistance to ampicillin, carbenicillin, and related antibiotics
   3705..3809    -  promoter       AmpR promoter: bla
   3896..4527    -  rep_origin     oriV: incP origin of replication
   4619..4643    +  misc_feature   LB T-DNA repeat: left border repeat from nopaline C58 T-DNA
