[The description below was written by a language model from this plasmid's Addgene catalogue record and pLannotate feature annotations shown in this document.]
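Description:
pEPOR1CB0018 is a Level 1 Golden Gate (MoClo-style) cassette plasmid built in the pICH47751 acceptor backbone and classed as a plant expression vector. It carries a single synthetic transcription unit: the Arabidopsis thaliana U6-26 small nuclear RNA promoter driving a single guide RNA for Streptococcus pyogenes Cas9. U6 promoters are transcribed by RNA polymerase III, which suits short, uncapped, non-polyadenylated transcripts such as guide RNAs. The spacer is directed at the phytoene desaturase gene (NbPDS) of Nicotiana benthamiana but deliberately contains one mismatch to the target. The feature table detects a fragment of the AtU6 promoter followed by the SpCas9 gRNA scaffold, with the unannotated gap between them being where the spacer would be expected. The parts were assembled with BsaI, and both sites were destroyed during cloning, as is usual for Type IIS assembly. A short attB2-like fragment and a TetR fragment are also annotated, but these are partial matches and probably not functional elements.

The cassette lies between the left and right border repeats of nopaline-type T-DNA, so the backbone has a binary-vector architecture. It combines a high-copy ColE1/pUC-type origin for E. coli with the broad-host-range IncP oriV and its trfA replication initiator, which allow maintenance in Agrobacterium. Selection is by ampicillin through β-lactamase expressed from its native promoter. No Cas9 gene or plant selectable marker is annotated, so the nuclease must be supplied separately, typically by combining this unit with other Level 1 modules in a higher-level assembly. The mismatched guide fits the associated study's comparison of the efficiency and specificity of Cas nucleases in plants.
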