Addgene plasmid #117554: pEPOR1CB0018
Purpose: Level1 Golden Gate Cassette: sgRNA cassette for spCas9, targeting NbPDS gene in N. benthamiana with 1 mismatch at spacer
Depositing lab: Nicola Patron. Depositing organization: Earlham Institute. Publication: Comparison of efficiency and specificity of CRISPR-associated (Cas) nucleases in plants: An expanded toolkit for precision genome engineering. Raitskin O, Schudoma C, West A, Patron NJ. PLoS One. 2019 Feb 27;14(2):e0211598. doi: 10.1371/journal.pone.0211598. eCollection 2019. PubMed 30811422.
Backbone
  Vector backbone: pICH47751
  Vector type: Plant Expression
Growth in bacteria
  Bacterial resistance: Ampicillin, 100 μg/mL
  Growth temperature: 37°C
  Growth strain: DH5alpha
  Copy number: High Copy
Gene/Insert
  Gene/Insert name: Promoter_AtU6-26 + sgRNA_NbPDS1 _1mismatch N. benthamiana
  Species: Synthetic
  Promoter: AtU6-26 (pICSL90002)
  Cloning method: Restriction Enzyme; 5′ cloning site BsaI (destroyed during cloning); 3′ cloning site BsaI (destroyed during cloning)
Terms and licenses: Academic/Nonprofit Terms; Industry Terms: Not Available to Industry
Depositor comments: Please visit https://www.biorxiv.org/content/early/2018/09/20/422766 for BioRxiv preprint
How to cite: pEPOR1CB0018 was a gift from Nicola Patron (Addgene plasmid # 117554 ; http://n2t.net/addgene:117554 ; RRID:Addgene_117554)
